Addgene plasmid #30021: HL 2307 (=HL 716 + pHL 777)
Depositing lab: Han Lim. Depositing organization: University of California, Berkeley. Publication: Disruption of small RNA signaling caused by competition for Hfq. Hussein R, Lim HN. Proc Natl Acad Sci U S A. 2011 Jan 18;108(3):1110-5. doi: 10.1073/pnas.1010082108. Epub 2010 Dec 28. PubMed 21189298.
Backbone
  Vector backbone: ColE (from pZ system) + AmpR
  Backbone manufacturer: Lim Lab (modified from Rolf Lutz and Hermann Bujard, 1997)
  Backbone size w/o insert (bp): 2000
  Vector type: Bacterial Expression, Synthetic Biology
Growth in bacteria
  Bacterial resistance: Ampicillin, 100 μg/mL
  Growth temperature: 37°C
  Growth strain: HL 716
  Copy number: High Copy
Gene/Insert
  Gene/Insert name: pLtetO-1:MicC, pLtetO-1:RhyB, pLlacO-1:ompC::gfp
  Species: E. coli
  Insert size (bp): 2100
  Tag / fusion protein: GFP (C terminal on backbone)
  Cloning method: Restriction Enzyme; 5′ cloning site AatII (not destroyed); 3′ cloning site ApaI (not destroyed)
  Sequencing primers: 5′ ctcatgagcggatacat atttgaa; 3′ agctgatacc gctcgccgca gccgaacg
Terms and licenses: Academic/Nonprofit Terms; Industry Terms: Not Available to Industry
Depositor comments: Please note that this plasmid may require a unique bacterial strain, so make sure to confirm that you can also obtain the appropriate growth strain. Please contact us or contact our distributors if you have any questions.
How to cite: HL 2307 (=HL 716 + pHL 777) was a gift from Han Lim (Addgene plasmid # 30021 ; http://n2t.net/addgene:30021 ; RRID:Addgene_30021)
