[The description below was written by a language model from this plasmid's Addgene catalogue record.]
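Description:
HL 2307 is the designation for the E. coli host strain HL 716 carrying the plasmid pHL 777, a bacterial expression and synthetic biology construct built on a modified pZ-system backbone. The roughly 2 kb backbone provides a ColE-type origin of replication, giving high copy number, and an ampicillin resistance marker for selection. The depositor notes that the plasmid may depend on its particular host strain, so the strain and plasmid are best regarded as a matched pair. The record does not describe the genotype of HL 716.

The insert of about 2.1 kb, cloned between AatII and ApaI sites that both remain intact, holds three E. coli-derived expression units. Two small regulatory RNAs, MicC and RyhB (written "RhyB" in the record), are each placed under their own PLtetO-1 promoter, a phage lambda PL derivative carrying tet operators that is repressed by TetR and induced with tetracycline analogues. The third unit is an ompC::gfp fusion driven by PLlacO-1, the lac-operator counterpart that responds to LacI and IPTG, with GFP at the C-terminal end of the fusion. MicC is known as an Hfq-dependent sRNA that represses ompC translation, so GFP fluorescence would report MicC silencing of its target, while RyhB, another Hfq-binding sRNA, is co-expressed from the same type of promoter. This arrangement fits the associated study on disruption of sRNA signalling through competition for Hfq, letting target expression be tuned independently of sRNA expression. No feature table is provided, so the order and orientation of the units, terminators and exact fusion junction are not stated.
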