>Addgene plasmid #30021 | HL 2307 (=HL 716 + pHL 777) | addgene partial sequence | sequence record 35326 | 30021 with GFP-R
GTCTTCTCCTTTACGCATGCTAGCTGGGACCAGGAGGGACAGTACTTTAACTTTCATGTTATTAACCCTC
TGTTATATGCCTTTATTTGCTTTTTTATGCCACTGCATACTGATTAACCCTCATTAATCAGTCGGCAAGT
CGACAGTATCTTGTTATCCGCTCACAATGTCAATGTTATCCGCTCACATTTATGACGTCAGGTGGCACTT
TTCGGGGAAATGTGCGCGGAACCCCTATTTGTTTATTTTTCTAAATACATTCAAATATGTATCCGCTCAT
GAGACAATAACCCTGATAAATGCTTCAATAATATTGAAAAAGGAAGAGTATGAGTATTCAACATTTCCGT
GTCGCCCTTATTCCCTTTTTTGCGGCATTTTGCCTTCCTGTTTTTGCTCACCCAGAAACGCTGGTGAAAG
TAAAAGATGCTGAAGATCAGTTGGGTGCACGAGTGGGTTACATCGAACTGGATCTCAACAGCGGTAAGAT
CCTTGAGAGTTTTCGCCCCGAAGAACGTTTTCCAATGATGAGCACTTTTAAAGTTCTGCTATGTGGCGCG
GTATTATCCCGTATTGACGCCGGGCAAGAGCAACTCGGTCGCCGCATACACTATTCTCAGAATGACTTGG
TTGAGTACTCACCAGTCACAGAAAAGCATCTTACGGATGGCATGACAGTAAGAGAATTATGCAGTGCTGC
CATAACCATGAGTGATAACACTGCGGCCAACTTACTTCTGACAACGATCGGAGGACCGAAGGAGCTAACC
GCTTTTTTGCACAACATGGGGGATCATGTAACTCGCCTTGATCGTTGGGAACCGGAGCTGAATGAAGCCA
TACCAAACGACGAGCGTGACACCACGATGCCTGTAGC
