>Addgene plasmid #30021 | HL 2307 (=HL 716 + pHL 777) | depositor partial sequence | sequence record 35654 | vector backbone, ColE (from pZ system) + AmpR
CCCGGGGGATCCCATGGTACGCGTGCTAGAGGCATCAAATAAAACGAAAGGCTCAGTCGAAAGACTGGGC
CTTTCGTTTTATCTGTTGTTTGTCGGTGAACGCTCTCCTGAGTAGGACAAATCCGCCGCCCTAGACCTAG
GCGTTCGGCTGCGGCGAGCGGTATCAGCTCACTCAAAGGCGGTAATACGGTTATCCACAGAATCAGGGGA
TAACGCAGGAAAGAACATGTGAGCAAAAGGCCAGCAAAAGGCCAGGAACCGTAAAAAGGCCGCGTTGCTG
GCGTTTTTCCATAGGCTCCGCCCCCCTGACGAGCATCACAAAAATCGACGCTCAAGTCAGAGGTGGCGAA
ACCCGACAGGACTATAAAGATACCAGGCGTTTCCCCCTGGAAGCTCCCTCGTGCGCTCTCCTGTTCCGAC
CCTGCCGCTTACCGGATACCTGTCCGCCTTTCTCCCTTCGGGAAGCGTGGCGCTTTCTCAATGCTCACGC
TGTAGGTATCTCAGTTCGGTGTAGGTCGTTCGCTCCAAGCTGGGCTGTGTGCACGAACCCCCCGTTCAGC
CCGACCGCTGCGCCTTATCCGGTAACTATCGTCTTGAGTCCAACCCGGTAAGACACGACTTATCGCCACT
GGCAGCAGCCACTGGTAACAGGATTAGCAGAGCGAGGTATGTAGGCGGTGCTACAGAGTTCTTGAAGTGG
TGGCCTAACTACGGCTACACTAGAAGGACAGTATTTGGTATCTGCGCTCTGCTGAAGCCAGTTACCTTCG
GAAAAAGAGTTGGTAGCTCTTGATCCGGCAAACAAACCACCGCTGGTAGCGGTGGTTTTTTTGTTTGCAA
GCAGCAGATTACGCGCAGAAAAAAAGGATCTCAAGAAGATCCTTTGATCTTTTCTACGGGGTCTGACGCT
CAGTGGAACGAAAACTCACGTTAAGGGATTTTGGTCATGACTAGTGCTTGGATTCTCACCAATAAAAAAC
GCCCGGCGGCAACCGAGCGTTCTGAACAAATCCAGATGGAGTTCTGAGGTCATTACTGGATCTATCAACA
GGAGTCCAAGCGAGCTCGTAAACTTGGTCTGACAGTTACCAATGCTTAATCAGTGAGGCACCTATCTCAG
CGATCTGTCTATTTCGTTCATCCATAGTTGCCTGACTCCCCGTCGTGTAGATAACTACGATACGGGAGGG
CTTACCATCTGGCCCCAGTGCTGCAATGATACCGCGAGACCCACGCTCACCGGCTCCAGATTTATCAGCA
ATAAACCAGCCAGCCGGAAGGGCCGAGCGCAGAAGTGGTCCTGCAACTTTATCCGCCTCCATCCAGTCTA
TTAATTGTTGCCGGGAAGCTAGAGTAAGTAGTTCGCCAGTTAATAGTTTGCGCAACGTTGTTGCCATTGC
TACAGGCATCGTGGTGTCACGCTCGTCGTTTGGTATGGCTTCATTCAGCTCCGGTTCCCAACGATCAAGG
CGAGTTACATGATCCCCCATGTTGTGCAAAAAAGCGGTTAGCTCCTTCGGTCCTCCGATCGTTGTCAGAA
GTAAGTTGGCCGCAGTGTTATCACTCATGGTTATGGCAGCACTGCATAATTCTCTTACTGTCATGCCATC
CGTAAGATGCTTTTCTGTGACTGGTGAGTACTCAACCAAGTCATTCTGAGAATAGTGTATGCGGCGACCG
AGTTGCTCTTGCCCGGCGTCAATACGGGATAATACCGCGCCACATAGCAGAACTTTAAAAGTGCTCATCA
TTGGAAAACGTTCTTCGGGGCGAAAACTCTCAAGGATCTTACCGCTGTTGAGATCCAGTTCGATGTAACC
CACTCGTGCACCCAACTGATCTTCAGCATCTTTTACTTTCACCAGCGTTTCTGGGTGAGCAAAAACAGGA
AGGCAAAATGCCGCAAAAAAGGGAATAAGGGCGACACGGAAATGTTGAATACTCATACTCTTCCTTTTTC
AATATTATTGAAGCATTTATCAGGGTTATTGTCTCATGAGCGGATACATATTTGAATGTATTTAGAAAAA
TAAACAAATAGGGGTTCCGCGCACATTTCCCCGAAAAGTGCCACCTGACGTC
