>Addgene plasmid #30021 | HL 2307 (=HL 716 + pHL 777) | depositor partial sequence | sequence record 35655 | micC
TTATATGCCTTTATTGTCACAGATTTTATTTTCTGTTGGGCCATTGCATTGCCACTGATTTTCCAACATA
TAAAAAGACAAGCCCGAACAGTCGTCCGGGCTTTTTTTTTAGAATTGGATAATCCTTATCCAG
