>Addgene plasmid #30021 | HL 2307 (=HL 716 + pHL 777) | depositor partial sequence | sequence record 35656 | rhyB
GCGATCAGGAAGACCCTCGCGGAGAACCTGAAAGCACGACATTGCTCACATTGCTTCCAGTATTACTTAG
CCAGCCGGGTGCTGGCTTTTTTTTTGATCTTTCGTTCTCAATTTATCCAC
