>Addgene plasmid #30021 | HL 2307 (=HL 716 + pHL 777) | depositor partial sequence | sequence record 35657 | ompC
TTGCCGACTGATTAATGAGGGTTAATCAGTATGCAGTGGCATAAAAAAGCAAATAAAGGCATATAACAGA
GGGTTAATAACATGAAAGTTAAAGTACTGTCCCTCCTGGTCCCAGCTA
