>Addgene plasmid #30021 | HL 2307 (=HL 716 + pHL 777) | addgene partial sequence | sequence record 36756 | GFP-F 5'-GGTCCTTCTTGAGTTTGTAAC-3'
TGAGCTCTCAATAAAAGCTAGCTTGGCTGTTTTGGCGGATGAGAGAAGATTTTCAGCCTGATACAGATTA
AATCAGAACGCAGAAGCGGTCTGATAAAACAGAATTTGCCTGGCGGCAGTAGCGCGGTGGTCCCACCTGA
CCCCATGCCGAACTCAGAAGTGAAACGCCGTAGCGCCGATGGTAGTGTGGGGTCTCCCCATGCGAGAGTA
GGGAACTGCCAGGCATCAAATAAAACGAAAGGCTCAGTCGAAAGACTGGGCCTTTCGTTTTATCTGTTGT
TTGTCGGTGAACGCTCTCCTGAGTAGGACAAATCCGCCGGGAGCGGATTTGAACGTTGCGAAGCAACGGC
CCGGAGGGGTGGCGGGCAGGACGCCCGCCATAAACTGCCAGGCATCAAATTAAGCAGAAGGCCATCCTGA
CGGATGGCCTTTTTGCGTTTCTACAAACTCTTTTGTTTATTTTTCTAAATACATTCAAATATGTATCCGC
TCAGGATCCTCCCTATCAGTGATAGAGATTGACATCCCTATCANTGATANAGATACTCCCGGGTTATATG
CCTTTATTGTCACAGATTTTATTTTCTGTTGGGCCATTGCATTGCCACTGATTTTCCAACATATAAAAAG
ACAAGCCCGAACAGTCGTCCGGGCTTTTTTTTT
