>Addgene plasmid #30021 | HL 2307 (=HL 716 + pHL 777) | addgene partial sequence | sequence record 37431 | pBR322ori-F 5'-GGGAAACGCCTGGTATCTTT-3'
GAGCGTCGATTTTTGTGATGCTCGTCAGGGGGGCGGAGCCTATGGAAAAACGCCAGCAACGCGGCCTTTT
TACGGTTCCTGGCCTTTTGCTGGCCTTTTGCTCACATGTTCTTTCCTGCGTTATCCCCTGATTCTGTGGA
TAACCGTATTACCGCCTTTGAGTGAGCTGATACCGCTCGCCGCAGCCGAACGCCCTAGGTCTAGGGCGGC
GGATTTGTCCTACTCAGGAGAGCGTTCACCGACAAACAACAGATAAAACGAAAGGCCCAGTCTTTCGACT
GAGCCTTTCGTTTTATTTGATGCCTCTAGCACGCGTACCATGGGCCCGTGGATAAATTGAGAACGAAAGA
TCAAAAAAAAAGCCAGCACCCGGCTGGCTAAGTAATACTGGAAGCAATGTGAGCAATGTCGTGCTTTCAG
GTTCTCCGCGAGGGTCTTCCTGATCGCCCCGGGAGTATCTCTATCACTGATAGGGATGTCAATCTCTATC
ACTGATAGGGAGAATTCACTGCTCACAAGAAAAAAGGCACGTCATCTGACGTGCCTTTTTTATTTGTACT
ACCCTGTACGATTAAAGCTTCTGGATAAGGATTATCCAATTCTAAAAAAAAAGCCCGGACGACTGTTCGG
GCTTGTCTTTTTATATGTTGGAAAATCAGTGGCAATGCAATGGCCCAACAGAAAATAAAATCTGTGACAA
TAAAGGCATATAACCCGGGAGTATCTCTATCACTGATAGGGATGTCAATCTCTATCACTGATAGGGAGGA
TCCTGAGCGGATACATA
